>Addgene plasmid #145687 | pGBW-m4046826 | addgene full sequence | sequence record 292489 | Addgene NGS Result
CATCGATCTCGATCCCGCGAAATTAATACGACTCACTATAGGGGAATTGTGAGCGGATAACAATTCCCCT
CTAGAAATAATTTTGTTTAACTTTAAGAAGGAGACTCTTCTATGATAGCCTCAGAGTTTAGTTCCCTTCC
ATCATATGCAGCTTTTGCTACTGCTCAAGAAGCTTATGAGCAGGCTGTTGCTAATGGTGATTCTGAAGTT
GTTCTTAAAAAGTTGAAGAAGTCTTTGAATGTGGCTAAATCTGAATTTGACCGTGATGCAGCCATGCAAC
GTAAGTTGGAAAAGATGGCTGATCAAGCTATGACCCAAATGTATAAACAGGCTAGATCTGAGGACAAGAG
GGCAAAAGTTACTAGTGCTATGCAGACAATGCTTTTCACTATGCTTAGAAAGTTGGATAATGATGCACTC
AACAACATTATCAACAATGCAAGAGATGGTTGTGTTCCCTTGAACATAATACCTCTTACAACAGCAGCCA
AACTAATGGTTGTCATACCAGACTATAACACATATAAAAATACGTGTGATGGTACAACATTTACTTATGC
ATCAGCATTGTGGGAAATCCAACAGGTTGTAGATGCAGATAGTAAAATTGTTCAACTTAGTGAAATTAGT
ATGGACAATTCACCTAATTTAGCATGGCCTCTTATTGTAACAGCTTTAAGGGCCAATTCTGCTGTCAAAT
TAGAGAACCTGTACTTTCAAAGCCACCATCATCACCATCATTAACCGGCTTATCGGTCAGTTTCACCTGA
TTTACGTAAAAACCCGCTTCGGCGGGTTTTTGCTTTTGGAGGGGCAGAAAGATGAATGACTGTCCACGAC
GCTATACCCAAAAGAAAAAGCTTGAGATCCTTTTTTTCTGCGCGTAATCTGCTGCTTGCAAACAAAAAAA
CCACCGCTACCAGCGGTGGTTTGTTTGCCGGATCAAGAGCTACCAACTCTTTTTCCGAAGGTAACTGGCT
TCAGCAGAGCGCAGATACCAAATACTGTTCTTCTAGTGTAGCCGTAGTTAGGCCACCACTTCAAGAACTC
TGTAGCACCGCCTACATACCTCGCTCTGCTAATCCTGTTACCAGTGGCTGCTGCCAGTGGCGATAAGTCG
TGTCTTACCGGGTTGGACTCAAGACGATAGTTACCGGATAAGGCGCAGCGGTCGGGCTGAACGGGGGGTT
CGTGCACACAGCCCAGCTTGGAGCGAACGACCTACACCGAACTGAGATACCTACAGCGTGAGCTATGAGA
AAGCGCCACGCTTCCCGAAGGGAGAAAGGCGGACAGGTATCCGGTAAGCGGCAGGGTCGGAACAGGAGAG
CGCACGAGGGAGCTTCCAGGGGGAAACGCCTGGTATCTTTATAGTCCTGTCGGGTTTCGCCACCTCTGAC
TTGAGCGTCGATTTTTGTGATGCTCGTCAGGGGGGCGGAGCCTATGGAAATTGATCGGGCACGTAAGAGG
TTCCAACTTTCACCATAATGAAATAAGATCACTACCGGGCGTATTTTTTGAGTTATCGAGATTTTCAGGA
GCTAAGGAAGCTAAAATGGAGAAAAAAATCACTGGATATACCACCGTTGATATATCCCAATGGCATCGTA
AAGAACATTTTGAGGCATTTCAGTCAGTTGCTCAATGTACCTATAACCAGACCGTTCAGCTGGATATTAC
GGCCTTTTTAAAGACCGTAAAGAAAAATAAGCACAAGTTTTATCCGGCCTTTATTCACATTCTTGCCCGC
CTGATGAATGCTCATCCGGAATTTCGTATGGCAATGAAAGACGGTGAGCTGGTGATATGGGATAGTGTTC
ACCCTTGTTACACCGTTTTCCATGAGCAAACTGAAACGTTTTCATCGCTCTGGAGTGAATACCACGACGA
TTTCCGGCAGTTTCTACACATATATTCGCAAGATGTGGCGTGTTACGGTGAAAACCTGGCCTATTTCCCT
AAAGGGTTTATTGAGAATATGTTTTTCGTTTCAGCCAATCCCTGGGTGAGTTTCACCAGTTTTGATTTAA
ACGTGGCCAATATGGACAACTTCTTCGCCCCCGTTTTCACCATGGGCAAATATTATACGCAAGGCGACAA
GGTGCTGATGCCGCTGGCGATTCAGGTTCATCATGCCGTTTGTGATGGCTTCCATGTCGGCAGAATGCTT
AATGAATTACAACAGTACTGCGATGAGTGGCAGGGCGGGGCGTAATTTGATATCGAGCTCGCTTGGACTC
CTGTTGATAGATCCAGTAATGACCTCAGAACTCCATCTGGATTTGTTCAGAACGCTCGGTTGCCGCCGGG
CGTTTTTTATTGGT
Features (pLannotate 1.2.2; 8 found; start..end, strand, type, name):
     24..42      +  promoter       T7 promoter: promoter for bacteriophage T7 RNA polymerase
     43..67      +  protein_bind   lac operator: The lac repressor binds to the lac operator to inhibit transcription in E. coli. This inhibition can be relieved by adding lactose or isopropyl-β-D-thiogalactopyranoside (IPTG). lac repressor encoded by lacI
     82..104     +  RBS            RBS: efficient ribosome binding site from bacteriophage T7 gene 10 (Olins and Rangwala, 1989)
    115..708     +  CDS            R1A_SARS2 (fragment): Experimental evidence at protein level: Swiss-Prot protein existence level 1. [Non-structural protein 10]: Plays a pivotal role in viral transcription by stimulating both nsp14 3'-5' exoribonuclease and nsp16 2'-O-methyltransferase activities. Therefore plays an essential role in viral mRNAs cap methylation. From Severe acute respiratory syndrome coronavirus 2 (2019-nCoV) (SARS-CoV-2).
    862..1450    +  rep_origin     ori: high-copy-number ColE1/pMB1/pBR322/pUC origin of replication
   1458..1555    +  promoter       cat promoter: promoter of the E. coli cat gene encoding chloramphenicol acetyltransferase
   1556..2212    +  CDS            cat: CAT_ECOLX - Experimental evidence at protein level: Swiss-Prot protein existence level 1. This enzyme is an effector of chloramphenicol resistance in bacteria. From Escherichia coli. This protein is used as a marker in many commonly used cloning vectors, such as pACYC184.
   2286..2320    +  terminator     lambda t0 terminator: minimal transcription terminator from phage lambda (Scholtissek and Grosse, 1987)
