[The description below was written by a language model from this plasmid's Addgene catalogue record and pLannotate feature annotations shown in this document.]
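Description:
pGBW-m4046826 is a compact bacterial expression plasmid (about 2.3 kb in the sequenced record) built to produce SARS-CoV-2 non-structural protein 8 (nsp8) in E. coli. The minimal backbone consists of little more than a high-copy ColE1/pUC-type origin of replication and a chloramphenicol acetyltransferase (cat) gene driven by its own promoter, so the plasmid is maintained and selected with chloramphenicol. A lambda t0 terminator lies downstream of the resistance cassette.

The expression cassette follows the classic T7/lac design. A bacteriophage T7 promoter is immediately followed by a lac operator, then the efficient T7 gene 10 ribosome binding site and an ATG start codon ahead of the wild-type nsp8 coding sequence. Transcription therefore requires a host that supplies T7 RNA polymerase, and it is held off by lac repressor until it is relieved with IPTG or lactose. No lacI gene is annotated on the plasmid, so repressor would presumably have to come from the host. The automated annotation identifies the roughly 590 bp open reading frame as a fragment of the SARS-CoV-2 replicase polyprotein 1a. The function text attached to that hit describes nsp10, which is a generic artefact of the polyprotein entry; the catalogue record identifies the insert as nsp8, a cleavage product of ORF1ab.

According to the record, the backbone provides a C-terminal 6xHis tag with a TEV protease cleavage site, which would allow affinity purification and subsequent tag removal, although these elements are not separately annotated in the feature table. No terminator is annotated directly after the insert. The construct is suited to recombinant production of nsp8 for biochemical or structural work on the coronavirus replication machinery.
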