Addgene plasmid #145687: pGBW-m4046826
Purpose: Bacterial Expression plasmid for SARS-CoV-2 nsp8
Depositing lab: Ginkgo Bioworks & Benjie Chen. Depositing organization: Ginkgo Bioworks.
Backbone
  Vector backbone: ori-013 - marker | cmR
  Backbone size w/o insert (bp): 1462
  Vector type: Bacterial Expression
Growth in bacteria
  Bacterial resistance: Chloramphenicol, 25 μg/mL
  Growth temperature: 30°C
  Growth strain: DH5alpha
  Copy number: High Copy
Gene/Insert
  Gene/Insert name: SARS-CoV-2 nsp8
  Species: Escherichia coli str. K-12 substr. MG1655; Severe acute respiratory syndrome coronavirus 2
  Insert size (bp): 587
  Mutation: wt
  Entrez Gene: ORF1ab (a.k.a. GU280_gp01)
  Promoter: Promoter | pT7 ; Operator | lacO ; RBS | T7_rbs ; Start Codon | ATG
  Tag / fusion protein: Cleavable TEV;6xHIS (C terminal on backbone)
  Cloning method: Unknown
Resource information
  A portion of this plasmid was derived from a plasmid made by: GinkgoBioworks
Depositor comments: NCBI Reference Sequence: YP_009725304.1
How to cite: pGBW-m4046826 was a gift from Ginkgo Bioworks & Benjie Chen (Addgene plasmid # 145687 ; http://n2t.net/addgene:145687 ; RRID:Addgene_145687)
